>Addgene plasmid #194887 | FUW-crRNA1and2-U6_TRE-dLbCpf1-NLS-hCTCF_Q418A-HA-P2A-tagBFP | addgene full sequence | sequence record 382813 | Addgene NGS Result
GTCGACGGATCGGGAGATCTCCCGATCCCCTATGGTGCACTCTCAGTACAATCTGCTCTGATGCCGCATA
GTTAAGCCAGTATCTGCTCCCTGCTTGTGTGTTGGAGGTCGCTGAGTAGTGCGCGAGCAAAATTTAAGCT
ACAACAAGGCAAGGCTTGACCGACAATTGCATGAAGAATCTGCTTAGGGTTAGGCGTTTTGCGCTGCTTC
GCGATGTACGGGCCAGATATACGCGTTGACATTGATTATTGACTAGTTATTAATAGTAATCAATTACGGG
GTCATTAGTTCATAGCCCATATATGGAGTTCCGCGTTACATAACTTACGGTAAATGGCCCGCCTGGCTGA
CCGCCCAACGACCCCCGCCCATTGACGTCAATAATGACGTATGTTCCCATAGTAACGCCAATAGGGACTT
TCCATTGACGTCAATGGGTGGAGTATTTACGGTAAACTGCCCACTTGGCAGTACATCAAGTGTATCATAT
GCCAAGTACGCCCCCTATTGACGTCAATGACGGTAAATGGCCCGCCTGGCATTATGCCCAGTACATGACC
TTATGGGACTTTCCTACTTGGCAGTACATCTACGTATTAGTCATCGCTATTACCATGGTGATGCGGTTTT
GGCAGTACATCAATGGGCGTGGATAGCGGTTTGACTCACGGGGATTTCCAAGTCTCCACCCCATTGACGT
CAATGGGAGTTTGTTTTGGCACCAAAATCAACGGGACTTTCCAAAATGTCGTAACAACTCCGCCCCATTG
ACGCAAATGGGCGGTAGGCGTGTACGGTGGGAGGTCTATATAAGCAGCGCGTTTTGCCTGTACTGGGTCT
CTCTGGTTAGACCAGATCTGAGCCTGGGAGCTCTCTGGCTAACTAGGGAACCCACTGCTTAAGCCTCAAT
AAAGCTTGCCTTGAGTGCTTCAAGTAGTGTGTGCCCGTCTGTTGTGTGACTCTGGTAACTAGAGATCCCT
CAGACCCTTTTAGTCAGTGTGGAAAATCTCTAGCAGTGGCGCCCGAACAGGGACTTGAAAGCGAAAGGGA
AACCAGAGGAGCTCTCTCGACGCAGGACTCGGCTTGCTGAAGCGCGCACGGCAAGAGGCGAGGGGCGGCG
ACTGGTGAGTACGCCAAAAATTTTGACTAGCGGAGGCTAGAAGGAGAGAGATGGGTGCGAGAGCGTCAGT
ATTAAGCGGGGGAGAATTAGATCGCGATGGGAAAAAATTCGGTTAAGGCCAGGGGGAAAGAAAAAATATA
AATTAAAACATATAGTATGGGCAAGCAGGGAGCTAGAACGATTCGCAGTTAATCCTGGCCTGTTAGAAAC
ATCAGAAGGCTGTAGACAAATACTGGGACAGCTACAACCATCCCTTCAGACAGGATCAGAAGAACTTAGA
TCATTATATAATACAGTAGCAACCCTCTATTGTGTGCATCAAAGGATAGAGATAAAAGACACCAAGGAAG
CTTTAGACAAGATAGAGGAAGAGCAAAACAAAAGTAAGACCACCGCACAGCAAGCGGCCGCTGATCTTCA
GACCTGGAGGAGGAGATATGAGGGACAATTGGAGAAGTGAATTATATAAATATAAAGTAGTAAAAATTGA
ACCATTAGGAGTAGCACCCACCAAGGCAAAGAGAAGAGTGGTGCAGAGAGAAAAAAGAGCAGTGGGAATA
GGAGCTTTGTTCCTTGGGTTCTTGGGAGCAGCAGGAAGCACTATGGGCGCAGCGTCAATGACGCTGACGG
TACAGGCCAGACAATTATTGTCTGGTATAGTGCAGCAGCAGAACAATTTGCTGAGGGCTATTGAGGCGCA
ACAGCATCTGTTGCAACTCACAGTCTGGGGCATCAAGCAGCTCCAGGCAAGAATCCTGGCTGTGGAAAGA
TACCTAAAGGATCAACAGCTCCTGGGGATTTGGGGTTGCTCTGGAAAACTCATTTGCACCACTGCTGTGC
CTTGGAATGCTAGTTGGAGTAATAAATCTCTGGAACAGATTTGGAATCACACGACCTGGATGGAGTGGGA
CAGAGAAATTAACAATTACACAAGCTTAATACACTCCTTAATTGAAGAATCGCAAAACCAGCAAGAAAAG
AATGAACAAGAATTATTGGAATTAGATAAATGGGCAAGTTTGTGGAATTGGTTTAACATAACAAATTGGC
TGTGGTATATAAAATTATTCATAATGATAGTAGGAGGCTTGGTAGGTTTAAGAATAGTTTTTGCTGTACT
TTCTATAGTGAATAGAGTTAGGCAGGGATATTCACCATTATCGTTTCAGACCCACCTCCCAACCCCGAGG
GGACCCGACAGGCCCGAAGGAATAGAAGAAGAAGGTGGAGAGAGAGACAGAGACAGATCCATTCGATTAG
TGAACGGATCGGCACTGCGTGCGCCAATTCTGCAGACAAATGGCAGTATTCATCCACAATTTTAAAAGAA
AAGGGGGGATTGGGGGGTACAGTGCAGGGGAAAGAATAGTAGACATAATAGCAACAGACATACAAACTAA
AGAATTACAAAAACAAATTACAAAAATTCAAAATTTTCGGGTTTATTACAGGGACAGCAGAGATCCAGTT
TGGTTAATTAAAAAAATGAGCGGGCCTGGGCCATGTCCTATCTACACTTAGTAGAAATTGACCCCCTTCA
CATAGAGAGAAGATCTACACTTAGTAGAAATTGACGCTAGCCGTCCTTTCCACAAGATATATAAAGCCAA
GAAATCGAAATACTTTCAAGTTACGGTAAGCATATGATAGTCCATTTTAAAACATAATTTTAAAACTGCA
AACTACCCAAGAAATTATTACTTTCTACGTCACGTATTTTGTACTAATATCTTTGTGTTTACAGTCAAAT
TAATTCTAATTATCTCTCTAACAGCCTTGTATCGTATATGCAAATATGAAGGAATCATGGGAAATAGGCC
CTCTTCCTGCCCGACCTTATTGTCTCATGAGCGGATACATATTTGAATGTATTTAGAAAAATAAACAAAT
AGGGGTTCCGCGCACATTTCCCCGAAAAGTGCCACCTGGTTTTAGAGCTAGAAATAGCAAGTTAAAATAA
GGCTAGTCCGTTTTTAGCGCGTGCGCCAATTCTGCAGACAAATGGCTCTAGATTCGAAGTCTTCAAGAAT
TGCTCGAGTTTACTCCCTATCAGTGATAGAGAACGTATGAAGAGTTTACTCCCTATCAGTGATAGAGAAC
GTATGCAGACTTTACTCCCTATCAGTGATAGAGAACGTATAAGGAGTTTACTCCCTATCAGTGATAGAGA
ACGTATGACCAGTTTACTCCCTATCAGTGATAGAGAACGTATCTACAGTTTACTCCCTATCAGTGATAGA
GAACGTATATCCAGTTTACTCCCTATCAGTGATAGAGAACGTATAAGCTTTAGGCGTGTACGGTGGGCGC
CTATAAAAGCAGAGCTCGTTTAGTGAACCGTCAGATCGCCTGGAGCAATTCCACAACACTTTTGTCTTAT
ACCAACTTTCCGTACCACTTCCTACCCTCGTAAACCGCGGGCCCGGGTTCCACCGGTGCCACCATGAGCA
AGCTGGAGAAGTTTACAAACTGCTACTCCCTGTCTAAGACCCTGAGGTTCAAGGCCATCCCTGTGGGCAA
GACCCAGGAGAACATCGACAATAAGCGGCTGCTGGTGGAGGACGAGAAGAGAGCCGAGGATTATAAGGGC
GTGAAGAAGCTGCTGGATCGCTACTATCTGTCTTTTATCAACGACGTGCTGCACAGCATCAAGCTGAAGA
ATCTGAACAATTACATCAGCCTGTTCCGGAAGAAAACCAGAACCGAGAAGGAGAATAAGGAGCTGGAGAA
CCTGGAGATCAATCTGCGGAAGGAGATCGCCAAGGCCTTCAAGGGCAACGAGGGCTACAAGTCCCTGTTT
AAGAAGGATATCATCGAGACAATCCTGCCAGAGTTCCTGGACGATAAGGACGAGATCGCCCTGGTGAACA
GCTTCAATGGCTTTACCACAGCCTTCACCGGCTTCTTTGATAACAGAGAGAATATGTTTTCCGAGGAGGC
CAAGAGCACATCCATCGCCTTCAGGTGTATCAACGAGAATCTGACCCGCTACATCTCTAATATGGACATC
TTCGAGAAGGTGGACGCCATCTTTGATAAGCACGAGGTGCAGGAGATCAAGGAGAAGATCCTGAACAGCG
ACTATGATGTGGAGGATTTCTTTGAGGGCGAGTTCTTTAACTTTGTGCTGACACAGGAGGGCATCGACGT
GTATAACGCCATCATCGGCGGCTTCGTGACCGAGAGCGGCGAGAAGATCAAGGGCCTGAACGAGTACATC
AACCTGTATAATCAGAAAACCAAGCAGAAGCTGCCTAAGTTTAAGCCACTGTATAAGCAGGTGCTGAGCG
ATCGGGAGTCTCTGAGCTTCTACGGCGAGGGCTATACATCCGATGAGGAGGTGCTGGAGGTGTTTAGAAA
CACCCTGAACAAGAACAGCGAGATCTTCAGCTCCATCAAGAAGCTGGAGAAGCTGTTCAAGAATTTTGAC
GAGTACTCTAGCGCCGGCATCTTTGTGAAGAACGGCCCCGCCATCAGCACAATCTCCAAGGATATCTTCG
GCGAGTGGAACGTGATCCGGGACAAGTGGAATGCCGAGTATGACGATATCCACCTGAAGAAGAAGGCCGT
GGTGACCGAGAAGTACGAGGACGATCGGAGAAAGTCCTTCAAGAAGATCGGCTCCTTTTCTCTGGAGCAG
CTGCAGGAGTACGCCGACGCCGATCTGTCTGTGGTGGAGAAGCTGAAGGAGATCATCATCCAGAAGGTGG
ATGAGATCTACAAGGTGTATGGCTCCTCTGAGAAGCTGTTCGACGCCGATTTTGTGCTGGAGAAGAGCCT
GAAGAAGAACGACGCCGTGGTGGCCATCATGAAGGACCTGCTGGATTCTGTGAAGAGCTTCGAGAATTAC
ATCAAGGCCTTCTTTGGCGAGGGCAAGGAGACAAACAGGGACGAGTCCTTCTATGGCGATTTTGTGCTGG
CCTACGACATCCTGCTGAAGGTGGACCACATCTACGATGCCATCCGCAATTATGTGACCCAGAAGCCCTA
CTCTAAGGATAAGTTCAAGCTGTATTTTCAGAACCCTCAGTTCATGGGCGGCTGGGACAAGGATAAGGAG
ACAGACTATCGGGCCACCATCCTGAGATACGGCTCCAAGTACTATCTGGCCATCATGGATAAGAAGTACG
CCAAGTGCCTGCAGAAGATCGACAAGGACGATGTGAACGGCAATTACGAGAAGATCAACTATAAGCTGCT
GCCCGGCCCTAATAAGATGCTGCCAAAGGTGTTCTTTTCTAAGAAGTGGATGGCCTACTATAACCCCAGC
GAGGACATCCAGAAGATCTACAAGAATGGCACATTCAAGAAGGGCGATATGTTTAACCTGAATGACTGTC
ACAAGCTGATCGACTTCTTTAAGGATAGCATCTCCCGGTATCCAAAGTGGTCCAATGCCTACGATTTCAA
CTTTTCTGAGACAGAGAAGTATAAGGACATCGCCGGCTTTTACAGAGAGGTGGAGGAGCAGGGCTATAAG
GTGAGCTTCGAGTCTGCCAGCAAGAAGGAGGTGGATAAGCTGGTGGAGGAGGGCAAGCTGTATATGTTCC
AGATCTATAACAAGGACTTTTCCGATAAGTCTCACGGCACACCCAATCTGCACACCATGTACTTCAAGCT
GCTGTTTGACGAGAACAATCACGGACAGATCAGGCTGAGCGGAGGAGCAGAGCTGTTCATGAGGCGCGCC
TCCCTGAAGAAGGAGGAGCTGGTGGTGCACCCAGCCAACTCCCCTATCGCCAACAAGAATCCAGATAATC
CCAAGAAAACCACAACCCTGTCCTACGACGTGTATAAGGATAAGAGGTTTTCTGAGGACCAGTACGAGCT
GCACATCCCAATCGCCATCAATAAGTGCCCCAAGAACATCTTCAAGATCAATACAGAGGTGCGCGTGCTG
CTGAAGCACGACGATAACCCCTATGTGATCGGCATCGCGAGGGGCGAGCGCAATCTGCTGTATATCGTGG
TGGTGGACGGCAAGGGCAACATCGTGGAGCAGTATTCCCTGAACGAGATCATCAACAACTTCAACGGCAT
CAGGATCAAGACAGATTACCACTCTCTGCTGGACAAGAAGGAGAAGGAGAGGTTCGAGGCCCGCCAGAAC
TGGACCTCCATCGAGAATATCAAGGAGCTGAAGGCCGGCTATATCTCTCAGGTGGTGCACAAGATCTGCG
AGCTGGTGGAGAAGTACGATGCCGTGATCGCCCTGGAGGACCTGAACTCTGGCTTTAAGAATAGCCGCGT
GAAGGTGGAGAAGCAGGTGTATCAGAAGTTCGAGAAGATGCTGATCGATAAGCTGAACTACATGGTGGAC
AAGAAGTCTAATCCTTGTGCAACAGGCGGCGCCCTGAAGGGCTATCAGATCACCAATAAGTTCGAGAGCT
TTAAGTCCATGTCTACCCAGAACGGCTTCATCTTTTACATCCCTGCCTGGCTGACATCCAAGATCGATCC
ATCTACCGGCTTTGTGAACCTGCTGAAAACCAAGTATACCAGCATCGCCGATTCCAAGAAGTTCATCAGC
TCCTTTGACAGGATCATGTACGTGCCCGAGGAGGATCTGTTCGAGTTTGCCCTGGACTATAAGAACTTCT
CTCGCACAGACGCCGATTACATCAAGAAGTGGAAGCTGTACTCCTACGGCAACCGGATCAGAATCTTCCG
GAATCCTAAGAAGAACAACGTGTTCGACTGGGAGGAGGTGTGCCTGACCAGCGCCTATAAGGAGCTGTTC
AACAAGTACGGCATCAATTATCAGCAGGGCGATATCAGAGCCCTGCTGTGCGAGCAGTCCGACAAGGCCT
TCTACTCTAGCTTTATGGCCCTGATGAGCCTGATGCTGCAGATGCGGAACAGCATCACAGGCCGCACCGA
CGTGGATTTTCTGATCAGCCCTGTGAAGAACTCCGACGGCATCTTCTACGATAGCCGGAACTATGAGGCC
CAGGAGAATGCCATCCTGCCAAAGAACGCCGACGCCAATGGCGCCTATAACATCGCCAGAAAGGTGCTGT
GGGCCATCGGCCAGTTCAAGAAGGCCGAGGACGAGAAGCTGGATAAGGTGAAGATCGCCATCTCTAACAA
GGAGTGGCTGGAGTACGCCCAGACCAGCGTGAAGCACGAATTCGGTGGCGGAGGCTCGCCAAAAAAGAAG
AGAAAGGTAGGTCCAAAGAAAAAACGAAAAGTAGATGGTGGCGGAGGATCCGAAGGTGATGCAGTCGAAG
CCATTGTGGAGGAGTCCGAAACTTTTATTAAAGGAAAGGAGAGAAAGACTTACCAGAGACGCCGGGAAGG
GGGCCAGGAAGAAGATGCCTGCCACTTACCCCAGAACCAGACGGATGGGGGTGAGGTGGTCCAGGATGTC
AACAGCAGTGTACAGATGGTGATGATGGAACAGCTGGACCCCACCCTTCTTCAGATGAAGACTGAAGTAA
TGGAGGGCACAGTGGCTCCAGAAGCAGAGGCTGCTGTGGACGATACCCAGATTATAACTTTACAGGTTGT
AAATATGGAGGAACAGCCCATAAACATAGGAGAACTTCAGCTTGTTCAAGTACCTGTTCCTGTGACTGTA
CCTGTTGCTACCACTTCAGTAGAAGAACTTCAGGGGGCTTATGAAAATGAAGTGTCTAAAGAGGGCCTTG
CGGAAAGTGAACCCATGATATGCCACACCCTACCTTTGCCTGAAGGGTTTCAGGTGGTTAAAGTGGGGGC
CAATGGAGAGGTGGAGACACTAGAACAAGGGGAACTTCCACCCCAGGAAGATCCTAGTTGGCAAAAAGAC
CCAGACTATCAGCCACCAGCCAAAAAAACAAAGAAAACCAAAAAGAGCAAACTGCGTTATACAGAGGAGG
GCAAAGATGTAGATGTGTCTGTCTACGATTTTGAGGAAGAACAGCAGGAGGGTCTGCTATCAGAGGTTAA
TGCAGAGAAAGTGGTTGGTAATATGAAGCCTCCAAAGCCAACAAAAATTAAAAAGAAAGGTGTAAAGAAG
ACATTCCAGTGTGAGCTTTGCAGTTACACGTGTCCACGGCGTTCAAATTTGGATCGTCACATGAAAAGCC
ACACTGATGAGAGACCACACAAGTGCCATCTCTGTGGCAGGGCATTCAGAACAGTCACCCTCCTGAGGAA
TCACCTTAACACACACACAGGTACTCGTCCTCACAAGTGCCCAGACTGCGACATGGCCTTTGTGACCAGT
GGAGAATTGGTTCGGCATCGTCGTTACAAACACACCCACGAGAAGCCATTCAAGTGTTCCATGTGCGATT
ACGCCAGTGTAGAAGTCAGCAAATTAAAACGTCACATTCGCTCTCATACTGGAGAGCGTCCGTTTCAGTG
CAGTTTGTGCAGTTATGCCAGCAGGGACACATACAAGCTGAAAAGGCACATGAGAACCCATTCAGGGGAA
AAGCCTTATGAATGTTATATTTGTCATGCTCGGTTTACCGCAAGTGGTACCATGAAGATGCACATTTTAC
AGAAGCACACAGAAAATGTGGCCAAATTTCACTGTCCCCACTGTGACACAGTCATAGCCCGAAAAAGTGA
TTTGGGTGTCCACTTGCGAAAGCAGCATTCCTATATTGAGCAAGGCAAGAAATGCCGTTACTGTGATGCT
GTGTTTCATGAGCGCTATGCCCTCATCCAGCATCAGAAGTCACACAAGAATGAGAAGCGCTTTAAGTGTG
ACCAGTGTGATTACGCTTGTAGACAGGAGAGGCACATGATCATGCACAAGCGCACCCACACCGGGGAGAA
GCCTTACGCCTGCAGCCACTGCGATAAGACCTTCCGCCAGAAGCAGCTTCTCGACATGCACTTCAAGCGC
TATCACGACCCCAACTTCGTCCCTGCGGCTTTTGTCTGTTCTAAGTGTGGGAAAACATTTACACGTCGGA
ATACCATGGCAAGACATGCTGATAATTGTGCTGGCCCAGATGGCGTAGAGGGGGAAAATGGAGGAGAAAC
GAAGAAGAGTAAACGTGGAAGAAAAAGAAAGATGCGCTCTAAGAAAGAAGATTCCTCTGACAGTGAAAAT
GCTGAACCAGATCTGGACGACAATGAGGATGAGGAGGAGCCTGCCGTAGAAATTGAACCTGAGCCAGAGC
CTCAGCCTGTGACCCCAGCCCCACCACCCGCCAAGAAGCGGAGAGGACGACCCCCTGGCAGAACCAACCA
GCCCAAACAGAACCAGCCAACAGCTATCATTCAGGTTGAAGACCAGAATACAGGTGCAATTGAGAACATT
ATAGTTGAAGTAAAAAAAGAGCCAGATGCTGAGCCCGCAGAGGGAGAGGAAGAGGAGGCCCAGCCAGCTG
CCACAGATGCCCCCAACGGAGACCTCACGCCCGAGATGATCCTCAGCATGATGGACCGGGTTAACGCATA
CCCCTACGACGTCCCCGACTACGCCGCCACGAACTTCTCTCTGTTAAAGCAAGCAGGAGATGTTGAAGAA
AACCCCGGGCCTATGAGCGAGCTGATTAAGGAGAACATGCACATGAAGCTGTACATGGAGGGCACCGTGG
ACAACCATCACTTCAAGTGCACATCCGAGGGCGAAGGCAAGCCCTACGAGGGCACCCAGACCATGAGAAT
CAAGGTGGTCGAGGGCGGCCCTCTCCCCTTCGCCTTCGACATCCTGGCTACTAGCTTCCTCTACGGCAGC
AAGACCTTCATCAACCACACCCAGGGCATCCCCGACTTCTTCAAGCAGTCCTTCCCTGAGGGCTTCACAT
GGGAGAGAGTCACCACATACGAAGACGGGGGCGTGCTGACCGCTACCCAGGACACCAGCCTCCAGGACGG
CTGCCTCATCTACAACGTCAAGATCAGAGGGGTGAACTTCACATCCAACGGCCCTGTGATGCAGAAGAAA
ACACTCGGCTGGGAGGCCTTCACCGAGACGCTGTACCCCGCTGACGGCGGCCTGGAAGGCAGAAACGACA
TGGCCCTGAAGCTCGTGGGCGGGAGCCATCTGATCGCAAACATCAAGACCACATATAGATCCAAGAAACC
CGCTAAGAACCTCAAGATGCCTGGCGTCTACTATGTGGACTACAGACTGGAAAGAATCAAGGAGGCCAAC
AACGAGACCTACGTCGAGCAGCACGAGGTGGCAGTGGCCAGATACTGCGACCTCCCTAGCAAACTGGGGC
ACAAGCTTAATTGAGATATCAAGCTTATCGATAATCAACCTCTGGATTACAAAATTTGTGAAAGATTGAC
TGGTATTCTTAACTATGTTGCTCCTTTTACGCTATGTGGATACGCTGCTTTAATGCCTTTGTATCATGCT
ATTGCTTCCCGTATGGCTTTCATTTTCTCCTCCTTGTATAAATCCTGGTTGCTGTCTCTTTATGAGGAGT
TGTGGCCCGTTGTCAGGCAACGTGGCGTGGTGTGCACTGTGTTTGCTGACGCAACCCCCACTGGTTGGGG
CATTGCCACCACCTGTCAGCTCCTTTCCGGGACTTTCGCTTTCCCCCTCCCTATTGCCACGGCGGAACTC
ATCGCCGCCTGCCTTGCCCGCTGCTGGACAGGGGCTCGGCTGTTGGGCACTGACAATTCCGTGGTGTTGT
CGGGGAAATCATCGTCCTTTCCTTGGCTGCTCGCCTGTGTTGCCACCTGGATTCTGCGCGGGACGTCCTT
CTGCTACGTCCCTTCGGCCCTCAATCCAGCGGACCTTCCTTCCCGCGGCCTGCTGCCGGCTCTGCGGCCT
CTTCCGCGTCTTCGCCTTCGCCCTCAGACGAGTCGGATCTCCCTTTGGGCCGCCTCCCCGCATCGATACC
GTCGACCTCGAGACCTAGAAAAACATGGAGCAATCACAAGTAGCAATACAGCAGCTACCAATGCTGATTG
TGCCTGGCTAGAAGCACAAGAGGAGGAGGAGGTGGGTTTTCCAGTCACACCTCAGGTACCTTTAAGACCA
ATGACTTACAAGGCAGCTGTAGATCTTAGCCACTTTTTAAAAGAAAAGGGGGGACTGGAAGGGCTAATTC
ACTCCCAACGAAGACAAGATATCCTTGATCTGTGGATCTACCACACACAAGGCTACTTCCCTGATTGGCA
GAACTACACACCAGGGCCAGGGATCAGATATCCACTGACCTTTGGATGGTGCTACAAGCTAGTACCAGTT
GAGCAAGAGAAGGTAGAAGAAGCCAATGAAGGAGAGAACACCCGCTTGTTACACCCTGTGAGCCTGCATG
GGATGGATGACCCGGAGAGAGAAGTATTAGAGTGGAGGTTTGACAGCCGCCTAGCATTTCATCACATGGC
CCGAGAGCTGCATCCGGACTGTACTGGGTCTCTCTGGTTAGACCAGATCTGAGCCTGGGAGCTCTCTGGC
TAACTAGGGAACCCACTGCTTAAGCCTCAATAAAGCTTGCCTTGAGTGCTTCAAGTAGTGTGTGCCCGTC
TGTTGTGTGACTCTGGTAACTAGAGATCCCTCAGACCCTTTTAGTCAGTGTGGAAAATCTCTAGCAGGGC
CCGTTTAAACCCGCTGATCAGCCTCGACTGTGCCTTCTAGTTGCCAGCCATCTGTTGTTTGCCCCTCCCC
CGTGCCTTCCTTGACCCTGGAAGGTGCCACTCCCACTGTCCTTTCCTAATAAAATGAGGAAATTGCATCG
CATTGTCTGAGTAGGTGTCATTCTATTCTGGGGGGTGGGGTGGGGCAGGACAGCAAGGGGGAGGATTGGG
AAGACAATAGCAGGCATGCTGGGGATGCGGTGGGCTCTATGGCTTCTGAGGCGGAAAGAACCAGCTGGGG
CTCTAGGGGGTATCCCC
[124 nt withheld, positions 11918-12041]
C
[91 nt withheld, positions 12043-12133]
A
[49 nt withheld, positions 12135-12183]
CCTTTGACGTTGGAGTCCACGTTCTTT
[37 nt withheld, positions 12211-12247]
ACCCTATCTCGGTCTATTCTTTTGATTTATAAGGGATTTTGCCGATTTCGGCCTATTGGTTAAAAAATGA
GCTGATTTAACAAAAATTTAACGCGAATTAATTCTGTGGAATGTGTGTCAGTTAGGGTGTGGAAAGTCCC
CAGGCTCCCCAGCAGGCAGAAGTATGCAAAGCATGCATCTCAATTAGTCAGCAACCATAGTCCCGCCCCT
AACTCCGCCCATCCCGCCCCTAACTCCGCCCAGTTCCGCCCATTCTCCGCCCCATGGCTGACTAATTTTT
TTTATTTATGCAGAGGCCGAGGCCGCCTCTGCCTCTGAGCTATTCCAGAAGTAGTGAGGAGGCTTTTTTG
GAGGCCTAGGCTTTTGCAAAAAGCTCCCGGGAGCTTGTATATCCATTTTCGGATCTGATCAGCACGTGTT
GACAATTAATCATCGGCATAGTATATCGGCATAGTATAATACGACAAGGTGAGGAACTAAACCATGGCCA
AGTTGACCAGTGCCGTTCCGGTGCTCACCGCGCGCGACGTCGCCGGAGCGGTCGAGTTCTGGACCGACCG
GCTCGGGTTCTCCCGGGACTTCGTGGAGGACGACTTCGCCGGTGTGGTCCGGGACGACGTGACCCTGTTC
ATCAGCGCGGTCCAGGACCAGGTGGTGCCGGACAACACCCTGGCCTGGGTGTGGGTGCGCGGCCTGGACG
AGCTGTACGCCGAGTGGTCGGAGGTCGTGTCCACGAACTTCCGGGACGCCTCCGGGCCGGCCATGACCGA
GATCGGCGAGCAGCCGTGGGGGCGGGAGTTCGCCCTGCGCGACCCGGCCGGCAACTGCGTGCACTTCGTG
GCCGAGGAGCAGGACTGACACGTGCTACGAGATTTCGATTCCACCGCCGCCTTCTATGAAAGGTTGGGCT
TCGGAATCGTTTTCCGGGACGCCGGCTGGATGATCCTCCAGCGCGGGGATCTCATGCTGGAGTTCTTCGC
CCACCCCAACTTGTTTATTGCAGCTTATAATGGTTACAAATAAAGCAATAGCATCACAAATTTCACAAAT
AAAGCATTTTTTTCACTGCATTCTAGTTGTGGTTTGTCCAAACTCATCAATGTATCTTATCATGTCTGTA
TACCGTCGACCTCTAGCTAGAGCTTGGCGTAATCATGGTCATAGCTGTTTCCTGTGTGAAATTGTTATCC
GCTCACAATTCCACACAACATACGAGCCGGAAGCATAAAGTGTAAAGCCTGGGGTGCCTAATGAGTGAGC
TAACTCACATTAATTGCGTTGCGCTCACTGCCCGCTTTCCAGTCGGGAAACCTGTCGTGCCAGCTGCATT
AATGAATCGGCCAACGCGCGGGGAGAGGCGGTTTGCGTATTGGGCGCTCTTCCGCTTCCTCGCTCACTGA
CTCGCTGCGCTCGGTCGTTCGGCTGCGGCGAGCGGTATCAGCTCACTCAAAGGCGGTAATACGGTTATCC
ACAGAATCAGGGGATAACGCAGGAAAGAACATGTGAGCAAAAGGCCAGCAAAAGGCCAGGAACCGTAAAA
AGGCCGCGTTGCTGGCGTTTTTCCATAGGCTCCGCCCCCCTGACGAGCATCACAAAAATCGACGCTCAAG
TCAGAGGTGGCGAAACCCGACAGGACTATAAAGATACCAGGCGTTTCCCCCTGGAAGCTCCCTCGTGCGC
TCTCCTGTTCCGACCCTGCCGCTTACCGGATACCTGTCCGCCTTTCTCCCTTCGGGAAGCGTGGCGCTTT
CTCATAGCTCACGCTGTAGGTATCTCAGTTCGGTGTAGGTCGTTCGCTCCAAGCTGGGCTGTGTGCACGA
ACCCCCCGTTCAGCCCGACCGCTGCGCCTTATCCGGTAACTATCGTCTTGAGTCCAACCCGGTAAGACAC
GACTTATCGCCACTGGCAGCAGCCACTGGTAACAGGATTAGCAGAGCGAGGTATGTAGGCGGTGCTACAG
AGTTCTTGAAGTGGTGGCCTAACTACGGCTACACTAGAAGAACAGTATTTGGTATCTGCGCTCTGCTGAA
GCCAGTTACCTTCGGAAAAAGAGTTGGTAGCTCTTGATCCGGCAAACAAACCACCGCTGGTAGCGGTGGT
TTTTTTGTTTGCAAGCAGCAGATTACGCGCAGAAAAAAAGGATCTCAAGAAGATCCTTTGATCTTTTCTA
CGGGGTCTGACGCTCAGTGGAACGAAAACTCACGTTAAGGGATTTTGGTCATGAGATTATCAAAAAGGAT
CTTCACCTAGATCCTTTTAAATTAAAAATGAAGTTTTAAATCAATCTAAAGTATATATGAGTAAACTTGG
TCTGACAGTTACCAATGCTTAATCAGTGAGGCACCTATCTCAGCGATCTGTCTATTTCGTTCATCCATAG
TTGCCTGACTCCCCGTCGTGTAGATAACTACGATACGGGAGGGCTTACCATCTGGCCCCAGTGCTGCAAT
GATACCGCGAGACCCACGCTCACCGGCTCCAGATTTATCAGCAATAAACCAGCCAGCCGGAAGGGCCGAG
CGCAGAAGTGGTCCTGCAACTTTATCCGCCTCCATCCAGTCTATTAATTGTTGCCGGGAAGCTAGAGTAA
GTAGTTCGCCAGTTAATAGTTTGCGCAACGTTGTTGCCATTGCTACAGGCATCGTGGTGTCACGCTCGTC
GTTTGGTATGGCTTCATTCAGCTCCGGTTCCCAACGATCAAGGCGAGTTACATGATCCCCCATGTTGTGC
AAAAAAGCGGTTAGCTCCTTCGGTCCTCCGATCGTTGTCAGAAGTAAGTTGGCCGCAGTGTTATCACTCA
TGGTTATGGCAGCACTGCATAATTCTCTTACTGTCATGCCATCCGTAAGATGCTTTTCTGTGACTGGTGA
GTACTCAACCAAGTCATTCTGAGAATAGTGTATGCGGCGACCGAGTTGCTCTTGCCCGGCGTCAATACGG
GATAATACCGCGCCACATAGCAGAACTTTAAAAGTGCTCATCATTGGAAAACGTTCTTCGGGGCGAAAAC
TCTCAAGGATCTTACCGCTGTTGAGATCCAGTTCGATGTAACCCACTCGTGCACCCAACTGATCTTCAGC
ATCTTTTACTTTCACCAGCGTTTCTGGGTGAGCAAAAACAGGAAGGCAAAATGCCGCAAAAAAGGGAATA
AGGGCGACACGGAAATGTTGAATACTCATACTCTTCCTTTTTCAATATTATTGAAGCATTTATCAGGGTT
ATTGTCTCATGAGCGGATACATATTTGAATGTATTTAGAAAAATAAACAAATAGGGGTTCCGCGCACATT
TCCCCGAAAAGTGCCACCTGAC
Features (pLannotate 1.2.2; 38 found; start..end, strand, type, name):
     31..83      -  misc_feature   bom (fragment): basis of mobility region from pBR322
    238..617     +  enhancer       CMV enhancer: human cytomegalovirus immediate early enhancer
    618..817     +  promoter       CMV promoter: human cytomegalovirus (CMV) immediate early promoter
    835..1015    +  LTR            5' LTR (truncated): truncated 5' long terminal repeat (LTR) from HIV-1
   1062..1187    +  misc_feature   HIV-1 Ψ: packaging signal of human immunodeficiency virus type 1
   1171..1534    +  CDS            HIV-1 gag (fragment): gag protein from human immunodeficiency virus 1; gag
   1680..1913    +  misc_feature   RRE: The Rev response element (RRE) of HIV-1 allows for Rev-dependent mRNA export from the nucleus to the cytoplasm.
   2290..2390    +  CDS            Rev (fragment): human immunodeficiency virus 1 (HIV-1) Rev protein; rev; enhances nuclear export of unspliced and incompletely spliced viral mRNAs
   2440..2557    +  misc_feature   cPPT/CTS: central polypurine tract and central termination sequence of HIV-1
   2703..2943    -  promoter       U6 promoter: RNA polymerase III promoter for human U6 snRNA
   2957..3022    -  promoter       AmpR promoter (fragment): bla
   3049..3092    +  misc_RNA       gRNA scaffold (fragment): guide RNA scaffold for the Streptococcus pyogenes CRISPR/Cas9 system
   3156..3534    +  promoter       TRE3G promoter: 3rd-generation Tet-responsive promoter that can be activated by binding of Tet-On® 3G
   3534..3557    +  misc_feature   MCS (fragment): multiple cloning site
   3564..7247    +  CDS            LbCpf1: CRISPR-associated protein from Lachnospiraceae bacterium ND2006 (Zetsche et al., 2015)
   7269..7289    +  CDS            SV40 NLS: nuclear localization signal of SV40 (simian virus 40) large T antigen
   7332..9509    +  CDS            CTCF: CTCF_HUMAN - Experimental evidence at protein level: Swiss-Prot protein existence level 1. Chromatin binding factor that binds to DNA sequence specific sites. Involved in transcriptional regulation by binding to chromatin insulators and preventing interaction between promoter and nearby enhancers and silencers. Acts as transcriptional repressor binding to promoters of vertebrate MYC gene and BAG1 gene. Also binds to the PLK and PIM1 promoters. Acts as a transcriptional activator of APP. Regulates APOA1/C3/A4/A5 gene cluster and controls MHC class II gene expression. Plays an essential role in
   9546..9598    +  CDS            P2A (fragment): 2A peptide from porcine teschovirus-1 polyprotein Eukaryotic ribosomes fail to insert a peptide bond between the Gly and Pro residues, yielding separate polypeptides.
   9603..10301   +  CDS            TagBFP: TagBFP is a basic (constitutively fluorescent) blue fluorescent protein published in 2008, derived from Entacmaea quadricolor. It is reported to be a very rapidly-maturing monomer with very low acid sensitivity.
  10305..10323   +  misc_feature   MCS (fragment): pBluescript multiple cloning site
  10323..10911   +  misc_feature   WPRE: woodchuck hepatitis virus posttranscriptional regulatory element
  10848..11429   +  CDS            nef (fragment): NEF_HV1H2 - Experimental evidence at protein level: Swiss-Prot protein existence level 1. Extracellular Nef protein targets CD4(+) T-lymphocytes for apoptosis by interacting with CXCR4 surface receptors. From Human immunodeficiency virus type 1 group M subtype B (isolate HXB2) (HIV-1).
  11436..11616   +  LTR            5' LTR (truncated): truncated 5' long terminal repeat (LTR) from HIV-1
  11648..11872   +  polyA_signal   bGH poly(A) signal: bovine growth hormone polyadenylation signal
  11876..11897   +  promoter       SV40 promoter (fragment): SV40 enhancer and early promoter
  11918..12346   +  rep_origin     f1 ori (sequence partly withheld): f1 bacteriophage origin of replication; arrow indicates direction of (+) strand synthesis
  12399..12609   +  promoter       SV40 promoter: SV40 early promoter
  12665..12712   +  promoter       EM7 promoter: synthetic bacterial promoter&nbsp
  12731..13105   +  CDS            BleoR: antibiotic-binding protein; Sh ble from Streptoalloteichus hindustanus; confers resistance to bleomycin, phleomycin, and Zeocin™
  13115..13240   +  CDS            ble (fragment): BLE_KLEPN - Experimental evidence at protein level: Swiss-Prot protein existence level 1. Binding protein with a strong affinity to the bleomycin family of antibiotics. Binds to CL990; an antimitotic-antibiotic compound. From Klebsiella pneumoniae.
  13235..13356   +  polyA_signal   SV40 poly(A) signal: SV40 polyadenylation signal
  13427..13449   -  protein_bind   lac operator (fragment): The lac repressor binds to the lac operator to inhibit transcription in E. coli. This inhibition can be relieved by adding lactose or isopropyl-β-D-thiogalactopyranoside (IPTG). lac repressor encoded by lacI
  13453..13483   -  promoter       lac promoter: promoter for the E. coli lac operon
  13498..13519   -  protein_bind   CAP binding site: CAP binding activates transcription in the presence of cAMP. E. coli catabolite activator protein
  13532..13624   -  CDS            lacI (fragment): lac repressor; lacI; The lac repressor binds to the lac operator to inhibit transcription in E. coli. This inhibition can be relieved by adding lactose or isopropyl-β-D-thiogalactopyranoside (IPTG).
  13807..14395   -  rep_origin     ori: high-copy-number ColE1/pMB1/pBR322/pUC origin of replication
  14566..15426   -  CDS            AmpR: β-lactamase; bla; confers resistance to ampicillin, carbenicillin, and related antibiotics
  15427..15531   -  promoter       AmpR promoter: bla
