[The description below was written by a language model from this plasmid's Addgene catalogue record and pLannotate feature annotations shown in this document.]
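Description:
FUW-crRNA1and2-U6_TRE-dLbCpf1-NLS-hCTCF_Q418A-HA-P2A-tagBFP is an all-in-one, doxycycline-inducible lentiviral transfer plasmid built on a modified FUW backbone for mammalian expression. It is propagated in E. coli through a high-copy ColE1/pUC-type origin with ampicillin resistance, and an f1 origin is also present. The viral portion has a CMV enhancer/promoter driving a truncated HIV-1 5' LTR, followed by the Ψ packaging signal, RRE, cPPT/CTS, a WPRE and a downstream truncated LTR with a bGH polyadenylation signal. An SV40/EM7-driven bleomycin/Zeocin resistance cassette lies outside the LTRs, so as the depositor notes it is not packaged into virus. Transduced cells are instead identified by sorting for TagBFP fluorescence.

The payload contains two units. A Tet-responsive promoter (annotated as TRE3G) drives a human codon-optimised, catalytically inactive LbCpf1 (D832A) fused through an SV40 NLS to human CTCF carrying the Q418A substitution. The fusion has a C-terminal HA tag, followed by P2A and TagBFP, so the reporter is produced as a separate polypeptide from the same transcript. Induction needs a Tet transactivator, which does not appear in the feature table and would have to be supplied separately. Upstream, in the opposite orientation, a human U6 promoter expresses crRNA-1 and crRNA-2, which direct the dCpf1 fusion to the human MECP2 locus. The small "gRNA scaffold" and "AmpR promoter" fragments annotated in this region are probably spurious partial matches.

The construct was made for multiplex epigenome editing of MECP2 in the context of Rett syndrome neurons. The record does not state the functional effect of Q418A, but the construct is described as the mutant version of dCpf1-CTCF. The sequenced record (15,559 nt) is slightly shorter than the catalogued total size.
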