Addgene plasmid #194887: FUW-crRNA1and2-U6_TRE-dLbCpf1-NLS-hCTCF_Q418A-HA-P2A-tagBFP
Purpose: Dox-inducible all-in-one lentiviral construct to express dCpf1-CTCF-Q418A mutant and crRNA-1 and -2 targeting the human MECP2 locus.
Depositing lab: Shawn Liu. Depositing organization: Columbia University. Publication: Multiplex epigenome editing of MECP2 to rescue Rett syndrome neurons. Qian J, Guan X, Xie B, Xu C, Niu J, Tang X, Li CH, Colecraft HM, Jaenisch R, Liu XS. Sci Transl Med. 2023 Jan 18;15(679):eadd4666. doi: 10.1126/scitranslmed.add4666. Epub 2023 Jan 18. PubMed 36652535.
Backbone
  Vector backbone: Fuw
  Backbone size w/o insert (bp): 5946
  Total vector size (bp): 15631
  Modifications to backbone: Fuw-TRE-HA-P2A-tagBFP
  Vector type: Mammalian Expression, Lentiviral
  Selectable markers: tagBFP by FACS
Growth in bacteria
  Bacterial resistance: Ampicillin, 100 μg/mL
  Growth temperature: 30°C
  Growth strain: NEB Stable
  Copy number: High Copy
Gene/Insert 1
  Gene/Insert name: dLbCpf1-NLS-hCTCF_Q418A
  Species: Synthetic
  Insert size (bp): 5946
  Mutation: Human codon optimized catalytically inactive LbCpf1 (dLbCpf1) with mutation of D832A; CTCF with mutations of Q418A
  Promoter: TRE
  Tag / fusion protein: HA (C terminal on insert)
  Cloning method: Gibson Cloning
  Sequencing primers: 5′ cgtatgcagactttactccc; 3′ taaagcagcgtatcc
Gene/Insert 2
  Gene/Insert name: U6-crRNA1and2
  Species: Synthetic
  Insert size (bp): 359
  Promoter: U6
  Cloning method: Gibson Cloning
  Sequencing primers: 5′ cgggtttattacagggacag
Terms and licenses: Academic/Nonprofit Terms; Industry Terms: Not Available to Industry
Depositor comments: Zeo marker is outside the LTRs and will not be packaged into virus.
How to cite: FUW-crRNA1and2-U6_TRE-dLbCpf1-NLS-hCTCF_Q418A-HA-P2A-tagBFP was a gift from Shawn Liu (Addgene plasmid # 194887 ; http://n2t.net/addgene:194887 ; RRID:Addgene_194887)
